>Addgene plasmid #24176 | pIRES.Puro.EGFP | addgene partial sequence | sequence record 29938 | 24176 with CMV-F
TAGAGAACCCACTGCTTACTGGCTTATCGAAATTAATACGACTCACTATAGGGAGACCCAAGCTTGGTAC
CGAGCTCGGATCGATATCAACAAGTTTGTACAAAAAAGCAGGCTCCGCGGCCGCCCCCTTCACCATGGTG
AGCAAGGGCGAGGAGCTGTTCACCGGGGTGGTGCCCATCCTGGTCGAGCTGGACGGCGACGTAAACGGCC
ACAAGTTCAGCGTGTCCGGCGAGGGCGAGGGCGATGCCACCTACGGCAAGCTGACCCTGAAGTTCATCTG
CACCACCGGCAAGCTGCCCGTGCCCTGGCCCACCCTCGTGACCACCCTGACCTACGGCGTGCAGTGCTTC
AGCCGCTACCCCGACCACATGAAGCAGCACGACTTCTTCAAGTCCGCCATGCCCGAAGGCTACGTCCAGG
AGCGCACCATCTTCTTCAAGGACGACGGCAACTACAAGACCCGCGCCGAGGTGAAGTTCGAGGGCGACAC
CCTGGTGAACCGCATCGAGCTGAAGGGCATCGACTTCAAGGAGGACGGCAACATCCTGGGGCACAAGCTG
GAGTACAACTACAACAGCCACAACGTCTATATCATGGCCGAC
