[The description below was written by a language model from this plasmid's Addgene catalogue record.]
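Description:
pIRES.Puro.EGFP is a mammalian expression plasmid built on a Clontech pIRESpuro backbone of about 5.2 kb that was modified to carry a Gateway destination cassette. It is propagated in E. coli as a high-copy plasmid under ampicillin selection, and puromycin is the selectable marker in mammalian cells. No feature table accompanies the record, so the promoter, polyadenylation signal and bacterial origin are not explicitly stated and can only be presumed to be those of the parental pIRESpuro vector.

The insert is the open reading frame of enhanced green fluorescent protein (EGFP), about 720 bp, with no mutation recorded. According to the depositor's notes, EGFP was taken from Clontech's pIRES-EGFP, cloned into the pENTR-D entry vector, and then moved into the Gateway-modified pIRES-Puro plasmid by an LR recombination reaction. The original cloning sites were therefore destroyed, and the coding sequence would be expected to be flanked by the recombined att sites. As the name indicates, the design is bicistronic. The gene of interest sits upstream of an internal ribosome entry site (IRES) that drives translation of the puromycin resistance gene from the same transcript. Because both proteins come from one mRNA, cells surviving puromycin selection are very likely to express EGFP as well, which favours uniformly positive stable populations.

The record does not state a specific purpose. The associated publication concerns Parp1 activation and Pol beta-dependent hypersensitivity to alkylation damage in mouse embryonic fibroblasts. A plasmid of this kind would plausibly serve as a fluorescent control alongside related vectors carrying genes of interest, or for generating puromycin-selected, EGFP-expressing cell lines.
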