Addgene plasmid #24176: pIRES.Puro.EGFP
Depositing lab: Robert Sobol. Publication: Parp1 activation in mouse embryonic fibroblasts promotes Pol beta-dependent cellular hypersensitivity to alkylation damage. Jelezcova E, Trivedi RN, Wang XH, Tang JB, Brown AR, Goellner EM, Schamus S, Fornsaglio JL, Sobol RW. Mutat Res. 2010 Apr 1;686(1-2):57-67. doi: 10.1016/j.mrfmmm.2010.01.016. Epub 2010 Jan 22. PubMed 20096707.
Backbone
  Vector backbone: pIRESpuro-modified with gateway cassette by recombination clonin
  Backbone manufacturer: Clontech (Unmodified)
  Backbone size w/o insert (bp): 5200
  Vector type: Mammalian Expression
  Selectable markers: Puromycin
Growth in bacteria
  Bacterial resistance: Ampicillin, 100 μg/mL
  Growth temperature: 37°C
  Growth strain: DH5alpha
  Copy number: High Copy
Gene/Insert
  Gene/Insert name: EGFP (alt name: X)
  Insert size (bp): 720
  Mutation: x
  GenBank ID: NC_013179
  Cloning method: Gateway Cloning; 5′ cloning site x (destroyed during cloning); 3′ cloning site x (destroyed during cloning)
  Sequencing primers: 5′ X; 3′ x
Resource information
  A portion of this plasmid was derived from a plasmid made by: EGFP was cloned from pIRES-EGFP)Clontech)
Terms and licenses: Academic/Nonprofit Terms; Industry Terms: Not Available to Industry
Depositor comments: EGFP was cloned into pENTR-D (invitrogen). The EGFP open reading frame was transferred from pENTRD- EGFP to a gateway modified pIRES-Puro plasmid via LR recombination reaction.
How to cite: pIRES.Puro.EGFP was a gift from Robert Sobol (Addgene plasmid # 24176 ; http://n2t.net/addgene:24176 ; RRID:Addgene_24176)
